Addgene plasmid #103767: LSB-hsa-miR-99b-5p
Purpose: Used to sense miRNA activity using fluorescence based tools. hsa-miR-99b-5p target in 3' UTR of of mKate. miRNA activity can be measured by the repression of mKate2 relative to EBFP2 fluorescent proteins . Plasmid is inherently unstable; please see Depositor Comments
Depositing lab: Ron Weiss. Depositing organization: Massachusetts Institute of Technology. Publication: A mixed antagonistic/synergistic miRNA repression model enables accurate predictions of multi-input miRNA sensor activity. Gam JJ, Babb J, Weiss R. Nat Commun. 2018 Jun 22;9(1):2430. doi: 10.1038/s41467-018-04575-0. PubMed 29934631.
Backbone
  Vector backbone: Low Sensor Backbone (LSB)
  Vector type: Mammalian Expression, Synthetic Biology
Growth in bacteria
  Bacterial resistance: Ampicillin and Kanamycin, 100 & 50 μg/mL
  Growth temperature: 30°C
  Growth strain: NEB Stable
  Copy number: High Copy
Gene/Insert
  Gene/Insert name: hsa-miR-99b-5p target
  Species: H. sapiens (human)
  Entrez Gene: MIR99B (a.k.a. MIRN99B, mir-99b)
  Promoter: EF-1a
  Cloning method: Gibson Cloning
Terms and licenses: Academic/Nonprofit Terms; Industry Terms: Not Available to Industry
Depositor comments: Please note that this plasmid is inherently unstable due to a repeating poly A element. We recommend performing a diagnostic digest on multiple colonies upon receipt. The depositors would like to note the presence of several discrepancies between the depositor sequence and physical plasmid sequence. In particular, the sequences upstream and downstream of the puromycin coding region have 10 bp insertions which do not affect the ability to perform puromycin selection. The sequences for those regions within the physical plasmids are as follows: Upstream of Puro: GAATTCGACCGCCTGTCTCAAGGTGCCACC; Downstream of Puro: GCTTTGAGACTACGCGTGAATTCACTCCTC. Please contact if you are interested in this plasmid prior to placing an order.
How to cite: LSB-hsa-miR-99b-5p was a gift from Ron Weiss (Addgene plasmid # 103767 ; http://n2t.net/addgene:103767 ; RRID:Addgene_103767)
