[The description below was written by a language model from this plasmid's Addgene catalogue record and pLannotate feature annotations shown in this document.]
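Description:
LSB-hsa-miR-99b-5p is a mammalian expression and synthetic-biology plasmid of about 11 kb, built on the Low Sensor Backbone (LSB), that reports the activity of the human microRNA miR-99b-5p by two-colour fluorescence. It replicates in E. coli from a high-copy ColE1/pUC-type origin and carries both AmpR (β-lactamase) and KanR (aminoglycoside phosphotransferase), with dual ampicillin and kanamycin selection recorded.

The payload consists of two parallel transcription units. Each is driven by the human EF-1α core promoter with its intron A and terminated by a rabbit β-globin 3′ region and poly(A) signal. One unit encodes the red fluorescent protein mKate2, and the catalogue entry states that the miR-99b-5p target lies in its 3′ UTR. The target itself is not annotated, but an unannotated gap between the mKate2 cassette and the β-globin sequence is consistent with that placement. The second unit encodes the blue protein EBFP2 without a target site and serves as an internal reference. When miR-99b-5p is active in transfected cells, mKate2 is repressed relative to EBFP2, so the red-to-blue ratio measures miRNA activity independently of plasmid dose. The attB1, attB2 and attB4 sites flanking the promoters and coding sequences are remnants of Gateway assembly, although Gibson cloning is the listed cloning method. A puromycin N-acetyltransferase gene with a third β-globin poly(A) allows selection in mammalian cells, though no promoter is annotated for it.

The depositor warns that the repeated poly(A) element makes the plasmid inherently unstable. The sequenced plasmid also differs slightly from the depositor sequence, including short insertions flanking the puromycin coding region that reportedly do not impair selection. The two feature tables otherwise show the same elements in the same order.
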