Features (pLannotate 1.2.2; 28 found; start..end, strand, type, name):
     87..675     -  rep_origin     ori: high-copy-number ColE1/pMB1/pBR322/pUC origin of replication
    846..1706    -  CDS            AmpR: β-lactamase; bla; confers resistance to ampicillin, carbenicillin, and related antibiotics
   1707..1778    -  promoter       AmpR promoter: bla
   1857..2456    +  CDS            PuroR: puromycin N-acetyltransferase; pac from Streptomyces alboniger; confers resistance to puromycin
   2461..2541    +  CDS            HBB (fragment): HBB_PONPY - Experimental evidence at transcript level: Swiss-Prot protein existence level 2. Involved in oxygen transport from the lung to the various peripheral tissues. From Pongo pygmaeus (Bornean orangutan).
   2612..2667    +  polyA_signal   β-globin poly(A) signal: rabbit β-globin polyadenylation signal (Gil and Proudfoot, 1987)
   3646..3666    +  protein_bind   attB4: mutant version of attB; core recombination site for the Gateway® BP reaction BP Clonase™
   3734..3945    +  promoter       EF-1α core promoter: core promoter for human elongation factor EF-1α
   3946..4884    +  intron         EF-1α intron A: intron upstream of the start codon of human EF-1α
   4911..4931    +  protein_bind   attB1: mutant version of attB; core recombination site for the Gateway® BP reaction BP Clonase™
   4951..5646    +  CDS            mKate2: mKate2 is a basic (constitutively fluorescent) red fluorescent protein published in 2009, derived from Entacmaea quadricolor. It is reported to be a rapidly-maturing monomer with moderate acid sensitivity.
   5666..5690    -  protein_bind   attB2: mutant version of attB; recombination site for the Gateway® BP reaction BP Clonase™
   5834..5908    +  CDS            HBB (fragment): HBB_PONPY - Experimental evidence at transcript level: Swiss-Prot protein existence level 2. Involved in oxygen transport from the lung to the various peripheral tissues. From Pongo pygmaeus (Bornean orangutan).
   5979..6034    +  polyA_signal   β-globin poly(A) signal: rabbit β-globin polyadenylation signal (Gil and Proudfoot, 1987)
   6418..6443    +  misc_feature   SA: splice acceptor site
   7115..7135    +  protein_bind   attB4: mutant version of attB; core recombination site for the Gateway® BP reaction BP Clonase™
   7203..7414    +  promoter       EF-1α core promoter: core promoter for human elongation factor EF-1α
   7415..8353    +  intron         EF-1α intron A: intron upstream of the start codon of human EF-1α
   8380..8400    +  protein_bind   attB1: mutant version of attB; core recombination site for the Gateway® BP reaction BP Clonase™
   8411..9127    +  CDS            EBFP2: EBFP2 is a basic (constitutively fluorescent) blue fluorescent protein published in 2007, derived from Aequorea victoria. It is reported to be a rapidly-maturing monomer with moderate acid sensitivity.
   9135..9159    -  protein_bind   attB2: mutant version of attB; recombination site for the Gateway® BP reaction BP Clonase™
   9163..9243    +  CDS            HBB (fragment): HBB_PONPY - Experimental evidence at transcript level: Swiss-Prot protein existence level 2. Involved in oxygen transport from the lung to the various peripheral tissues. From Pongo pygmaeus (Bornean orangutan).
   9314..9369    +  polyA_signal   β-globin poly(A) signal: rabbit β-globin polyadenylation signal (Gil and Proudfoot, 1987)
   9752..9774    -  protein_bind   lac operator (fragment): The lac repressor binds to the lac operator to inhibit transcription in E. coli. This inhibition can be relieved by adding lactose or isopropyl-β-D-thiogalactopyranoside (IPTG). lac repressor encoded by lacI
   9778..9808    -  promoter       lac promoter: promoter for the E. coli lac operon
   9823..9844    -  protein_bind   CAP binding site: CAP binding activates transcription in the presence of cAMP. E. coli catabolite activator protein
   9857..9896    -  CDS            lacI (fragment): lac repressor; lacI; The lac repressor binds to the lac operator to inhibit transcription in E. coli. This inhibition can be relieved by adding lactose or isopropyl-β-D-thiogalactopyranoside (IPTG).
  10069..10878   +  CDS            KanR: aminoglycoside phosphotransferase; aph(3')-Ia; confers resistance to kanamycin in bacteria or G418 (Geneticin®) in eukaryotes
>Addgene plasmid #103767 | LSB-hsa-miR-99b-5p | depositor full sequence | sequence record 196582 | Full Sequence
AATTGAGGGGATAACGCAGGAAAGAACATGTGAGCAAAAGGCCAGCAAAAGGCCAGGAACCGTAAAAAGG
CCGCGTTGCTGGCGTTTTTCCATAGGCTCCGCCCCCCTGACGAGCATCACAAAAATCGACGCTCAAGTCA
GAGGTGGCGAAACCCGACAGGACTATAAAGATACCAGGCGTTTCCCCCTGGAAGCTCCCTCGTGCGCTCT
CCTGTTCCGACCCTGCCGCTTACCGGATACCTGTCCGCCTTTCTCCCTTCGGGAAGCGTGGCGCTTTCTC
ATAGCTCACGCTGTAGGTATCTCAGTTCGGTGTAGGTCGTTCGCTCCAAGCTGGGCTGTGTGCACGAACC
CCCCGTTCAGCCCGACCGCTGCGCCTTATCCGGTAACTATCGTCTTGAGTCCAACCCGGTAAGACACGAC
TTATCGCCACTGGCAGCAGCCACTGGTAACAGGATTAGCAGAGCGAGGTATGTAGGCGGTGCTACAGAGT
TCTTGAAGTGGTGGCCTAACTACGGCTACACTAGAAGAACAGTATTTGGTATCTGCGCTCTGCTGAAGCC
AGTTACCTTCGGAAAAAGAGTTGGTAGCTCTTGATCCGGCAAACAAACCACCGCTGGTAGCGGTGGTTTT
TTTGTTTGCAAGCAGCAGATTACGCGCAGAAAAAAAGGATCTCAAGAAGATCCTTTGATCTTTTCTACGG
GGTCTGACGCTCAGTGGAACGAAAACTCACGTTAAGGGATTTTGGTCATGAGATTATCAAAAAGGATCTT
CACCTAGATCCTTTTAAATTAAAAATGAAGTTTTAAATCAATCTAAAGTATATATGAGTAAACTTGGTCT
GACAGTTACCAATGCTTAATCAGTGAGGCACCTATCTCAGCGATCTGTCTATTTCGTTCATCCATAGTTG
CCTGACTCCCCGTCGTGTAGATAACTACGATACGGGAGGGCTTACCATCTGGCCCCAGTGCTGCAATGAT
ACCGCGAGAACCACGCTCACCGGCTCCAGATTTATCAGCAATAAACCAGCCAGCCGGAAGGGCCGAGCGC
AGAAGTGGTCCTGCAACTTTATCCGCCTCCATCCAGTCTATTAATTGTTGCCGGGAAGCTAGAGTAAGTA
GTTCGCCAGTTAATAGTTTGCGCAACGTTGTTGCCATTGCTACAGGCATCGTGGTGTCACGCTCGTCGTT
TGGTATGGCTTCATTCAGCTCCGGTTCCCAACGATCAAGGCGAGTTACATGATCCCCCATGTTGTGCAAA
AAAGCGGTTAGCTCCTTCGGTCCTCCGATCGTTGTCAGAAGTAAGTTGGCCGCAGTGTTATCACTCATGG
TTATGGCAGCACTGCATAATTCTCTTACTGTCATGCCATCCGTAAGATGCTTTTCTGTGACTGGTGAGTA
CTCAACCAAGTCATTCTGAGAATAGTGTATGCGGCGACCGAGTTGCTCTTGCCCGGCGTCAATACGGGAT
AATACCGCGCCACATAGCAGAACTTTAAAAGTGCTCATCATTGGAAAACGTTCTTCGGGGCGAAAACTCT
CAAGGATCTTACCGCTGTTGAGATCCAGTTCGATGTAACCCACTCGTGCACCCAACTGATCTTCAGCATC
TTTTACTTTCACCAGCGTTTCTGGGTGAGCAAAAACAGGAAGGCAAAATGCCGCAAAAAAGGGAATAAGG
GCGACACGGAAATGTTGAATACTCATACTCTTCCTTTTTCAATATTATTGAAGCATTTATCAGGGTTATT
GTCTCATGAGCGGATACATATTTGAATGTAGCTCCGAATTTCTCGAGGGCTTGTCGACGACGGCGGTCTC
CGTCGTCAGGATCATGAATTCGACCCGCCTGCCACCATGACCGAGTACAAGCCCACGGTGCGCCTCGCCA
CCCGCGACGACGTCCCCCGGGCCGTACGCACCCTCGCCGCCGCGTTCGCCGACTACCCCGCCACGCGCCA
CACCGTCGACCCGGACCGCCACATCGAGCGGGTCACCGAGCTGCAAGAACTCTTCCTCACGCGCGTCGGG
CTCGACATCGGCAAGGTGTGGGTCGCGGACGACGGCGCCGCGGTGGCGGTCTGGACCACGCCGGAGAGCG
TCGAAGCGGGGGCGGTGTTCGCCGAGATCGGCCCGCGCATGGCCGAGTTGAGCGGTTCCCGGCTGGCCGC
GCAGCAACAGATGGAAGGCCTCCTGGCGCCGCACCGGCCCAAGGAGCCCGCGTGGTTCCTGGCCACCGTC
GGCGTCTCGCCCGACCACCAGGGCAAGGGTCTGGGCAGCGCCGTCGTGCTCCCCGGAGTGGAGGCGGCCG
AGCGCGCCGGGGTGCCCGCCTTCCTGGAGACATCCGCGCCCCGCAACCTCCCCTTCTACGAGCGGCTCGG
CTTCACCGTCACCGCCGACGTCGAGGTGCCCGAAGGACCGCGCACCTGGTGCATGACCCGCAAGCCCGGT
GCCTGATACGCGTGAATTCACTCCTCAGGTGCAGGCTGCCTATCAGAAGGTGGTGGCTGGTGTGGCCAAT
GCCCTGGCTCACAAATACCACTGAGATCTTTTTCCCTCTGCCAAAAATTATGGGGACATCATGAAGCCCC
TTGAGCATCTGACTTCTGGCTAATAAAGGAAATTTATTTTCATTGCAATAGTGTGTTGGAATTTTTTGTG
TCTCTCACTCGGAAGGACATATGGGAGGGCAAATCATTTAAAACATCAGAATGAGTATTTGGTTTAGAGT
TTGGCAACATATGCCCATATGCTGGCTGCCATGAACAAAGGTTGGCTATAAAGAGGTCATCAGTATATGA
AACAGCCCCCTGCTGTCCATTCCTTATTCCATAGAAAAGCCTTGACTTGAGGTTAGATTTTTTTTATATT
TTGTTTTGTGTTATTTTTTTCTTTAACATCCCTAAAATTTTCCTTACATGTTTTACTAGCCAGATTTTTC
CTCCTCTCCTGACTACTCCCAGTCATAGCTGTCCCTCTTCTCTTATGGAGATCCCTCGACCTGCAGCCCA
AGCTTGAATTCTCTAGAATTACCCTGTTATCCCTATGCTTGGTTTACCGAGCTCTTATTGGTTTTCAAAC
TTCATTGACTGTGCCCAACGCGCCTGGGAGCTCACGGGGACAGCCCCCCCCCAAAGCCCCCAGGGATGTA
ATTACGTCCCTCCCCCGCTAGGGGGCAGCAGCGAGCCGCCCGGGGCTCCGCTCCGGTCCGGCGCTCCCCC
CGCATCCCCGAGCCGGCAGCGTGCGGGGACAGCCCGGGCACGGGGAAGGTGGCACGGGATCGCTTTCCTC
TGAACGCTTCTCGCTGCTCTTTGAGCCTGCAGACACCTGGGGGGATACGGGGAAAAAGCTAGGCTGAAAG
ACCGGTTCTTAGAATGACACGCGCCTGGGAGCTCACGGGGACAGCCCCCCCCCAAAGCCCCCAGGGATGT
AATTACGTCCCTCCCCCGCTAGGGGGCAGCAGCGAGCCGCCCGGGGCTCCGCTCCGGTCCGGCGCTCCCC
CCGCATCCCCGAGCCGGCAGCGTGCGGGGACAGCCCGGGCACGGGGAAGGTGGCACGGGATCGCTTTCCT
CTGAACGCTTCTCGCTGCTCTTTGAGCCTGCAGACACCTGGGGGGATACGGGGAAAAAGCTAACTTCTGA
GACGACAACTTTGTATAGAAAAGTTGGCTCCGAATTCGCCCTTGACAGCAGAGATCCAGTTTGGTTAATT
AATTGGCTCCGGTGCCCGTCAGTGGGCAGAGCGCACATCGCCCACAGTCCCCGAGAAGTTGTGGGGAGGG
GTCGGCAATTGAACCGGTGCCTAGAGAAGGTGGCGCGGGGTAAACTGGGAAAGTGATGTCGTGTACTGGC
TCCGCCTTTTTCCCGAGGGTGGGGGAGAACCGTATATAAGTGCAGTAGTCGCCGTGAACGTTCTTTTTCG
CAACGGGTTTGCCGCCAGAACACAGGTAAGTGCCGTGTGTGGTTCCCGCGGGCCTGGCCTCTTTACGGGT
TATGGCCCTTGCGTGCCTTGAATTACTTCCACCTGGCTGCAGTACGTGATTCTTGATCCCGAGCTTCGGG
TTGGAAGTGGGTGGGAGAGTTCGAGGCCTTGCGCTTAAGGAGCCCCTTCGCCTCGTGCTTGAGTTGAGGC
CTGGCCTGGGCGCTGGGGCCGCCGCGTGCGAATCTGGTGGCACCTTCGCGCCTGTCTCGCTGCTTTCGAT
AAGTCTCTAGCCATTTAAAATTTTTGATGACCTGCTGCGACGCTTTTTTTCTGGCAAGATAGTCTTGTAA
ATGCGGGCCAAGATCTGCACACTGGTATTTCGGTTTTTGGGGCCGCGGGCGGCGACGGGGCCCGTGCGTC
CCAGCGCACATGTTCGGCGAGGCGGGGCCTGCGAGCGCGGCCACCGAGAATCGGACGGGGGTAGTCTCAA
GCTGGCCGGCCTGCTCTGGTGCCTGGCCTCGCGCCGCCGTGTATCGCCCCGCCCTGGGCGGCAAGGCTGG
CCCGGTCGGCACCAGTTGCGTGAGCGGAAAGATGGCCGCTTCCCGGCCCTGCTGCAGGGAGCTCAAAATG
GAGGACGCGGCGCTCGGGAGAGCGGGCGGGTGAGTCACCCACACAAAGGAAAAGGGCCTTTCCGTCCTCA
GCCGTCGCTTCATGTGACTCCACGGAGTACCGGGCGCCGTCCAGGCACCTCGATTAGTTCTCGAGCTTTT
GGAGTACGTCGTCTTTAGGTTGGGGGGAGGGGTTTTATGCGATGGAGTTTCCCCACACTGAGTGGGTGGA
GACTGAAGTTAGGCCAGCTTGGCACTTGATGTAATTCTCCTTGGAATTTGCCCTTTTTGAGTTTGGATCT
TGGTTCATTCTCAAGCCTCAGACAGTGGTTCAAAGTTTTTTTCTTCCATTTCAGGTGTCGTGAGAAGGGC
GAATTCGACCCAAGTTTGTACAAAAAAGCAGGCTGGATCCAGGTGCCACCATGGTGAGCGAGCTGATTAA
GGAGAACATGCACATGAAGCTGTACATGGAGGGCACCGTGAACAACCACCACTTCAAGTGCACATCCGAG
GGCGAAGGCAAGCCCTACGAGGGCACCCAGACCATGAGAATCAAGGCGGTCGAGGGCGGCCCTCTCCCCT
TCGCCTTCGACATCCTGGCTACCAGCTTCATGTACGGCAGCAAAACCTTCATCAACCACACCCAGGGCAT
CCCCGACTTCTTTAAGCAGTCCTTCCCCGAGGGCTTCACATGGGAGAGAGTCACCACATACGAAGATGGG
GGCGTGCTGACCGCTACCCAGGACACCAGCCTCCAGGACGGCTGCCTCATCTACAACGTCAAGATCAGAG
GGGTGAACTTCCCATCCAACGGCCCTGTGATGCAGAAGAAAACACTCGGCTGGGAGGCCTCCACCGAGAC
ACTGTACCCCGCTGACGGCGGCCTGGAAGGCAGAGCCGACATGGCCCTGAAGCTCGTGGGCGGGGGCCAC
CTGATCTGCAACCTTAAGACCACATACAGATCCAAGAAACCCGCTAAGAACCTCAAGATGCCCGGCGTCT
ACTATGTGGACAGGAGACTGGAAAGAATCAAGGAGGCCGACAAAGAGACATACGTCGAGCAGCACGAGGT
GGCTGTGGCCAGATACTGCGACCTCCCTAGCAAACTGGGGCACAAACTTAATTGAGAATTCTACCACCCA
GCTTTCTTGTACAAAGTGGTACGTCTCAAGACCAGAGGTCTCTGCTTGGGCATGGCGCAAGGTCGGTTCT
ACGGGTGCGCAAGGTCGGTTCTACGGGTGCGCAAGGTCGGTTCTACGGGTGCGCAAGGTCGGTTCTACGG
GTGCAACCAGAAGAGACCTGTGCTTCACTCCTCAGGTGCAGGCTGCCTATCAGAAGGTGGTGGCTGGTGT
GGCCAATGCCCTGGCTCACAAATACCACTGAGATCTTTTTCCCTCTGCCAAAAATTATGGGGACATCATG
AAGCCCCTTGAGCATCTGACTTCTGGCTAATAAAGGAAATTTATTTTCATTGCAATAGTGTGTTGGAATT
TTTTGTGTCTCTCACTCGGAAGGACATATGGGAGGGCAAATCATTTAAAACATCAGAATGAGTATTTGGT
TTAGAGTTTGGCAACATATGCCCATATGCTGGCTGCCATGAACAAAGGTTGGCTATAAAGAGGTCATCAG
TATATGAAACAGCCCCCTGCTGTCCATTCCTTATTCCATAGAAAAGCCTTGACTTGAGGTTAGATTTTTT
TTATATTTTGTTTTGTGTTATTTTTTTCTTTAACATCCCTAAAATTTTCCTTACATGTTTTACTAGCCAG
ATTTTTCCTCCTCTCCTGACTACTCCCAGTCATAGCTGTCCCTCTTCTCTTATGGAGATCCCGAGCGGTG
CGTTTTTATGCTTGTAGTATTGTATAATGTTTTTAAGATCCAAGCTTCTGACCTCTTCTCTTCCTCCCAC
AGGGCCTCGAGACAATTGCATCGATGGTACCAGTGAAAGTCTGCAATGAATTCGAGTTGGCGCGCCTGTC
ATTCTAAATCTCTCTTTCAGCCTAAAGCTTTTTCCCCGTATCCCCCCAGGTGTCTGCAGGCTCAAAGAGC
AGCGAGAAGCGTTCAGAGGAAAGCGATCCCGTGCCACCTTCCCCGTGCCCGGGCTGTCCCCGCACGCTGC
CGGCTCGGGGATGCGGGGGGAGCGCCGGACCGGAGCGGAGCCCCGGGCGGCTCGCTGCTGCCCCCTAGCG
GGGGAGGGACGTAATTACATCCCTGGGGGCTTTGGGAGGGGGCTGTCCCCGTGAGCTCCCAGGCGCGCCT
GTCATTCTAAATCTCTCTTTCAGCCTAAAGCTTTTTCCCCGTATCCCCCCAGGTGTCTGCAGGCTCAAAG
AGCAGCGAGAAGCGTTCAGAGGAAAGCGATCCCGTGCCACCTTCCCCGTGCCCGGGCTGTCCCCGCACGC
TGCCGGCTCGGGGATGCGGGGGGAGCGCCGGACCGGAGCGGAGCCCCGGGCGGCTCGCTGCTGCCCCCTA
GCGGGGGAGGGACGTAATTACATCCCTGGGGGCTTTGGGGGGGGGCTGTCCCCGTGAGCTCCCAGGCGCG
CCAACTCGGTACCGTATCGATGTCGACGTTAACGCTAGTGATATCAACTTTGTATAGAAAAGTTGGCTCC
GAATTCGCCCTTGACAGCAGAGATCCAGTTTGGTTAATTAATTGGCTCCGGTGCCCGTCAGTGGGCAGAG
CGCACATCGCCCACAGTCCCCGAGAAGTTGTGGGGAGGGGTCGGCAATTGAACCGGTGCCTAGAGAAGGT
GGCGCGGGGTAAACTGGGAAAGTGATGTCGTGTACTGGCTCCGCCTTTTTCCCGAGGGTGGGGGAGAACC
GTATATAAGTGCAGTAGTCGCCGTGAACGTTCTTTTTCGCAACGGGTTTGCCGCCAGAACACAGGTAAGT
GCCGTGTGTGGTTCCCGCGGGCCTGGCCTCTTTACGGGTTATGGCCCTTGCGTGCCTTGAATTACTTCCA
CCTGGCTGCAGTACGTGATTCTTGATCCCGAGCTTCGGGTTGGAAGTGGGTGGGAGAGTTCGAGGCCTTG
CGCTTAAGGAGCCCCTTCGCCTCGTGCTTGAGTTGAGGCCTGGCCTGGGCGCTGGGGCCGCCGCGTGCGA
ATCTGGTGGCACCTTCGCGCCTGTCTCGCTGCTTTCGATAAGTCTCTAGCCATTTAAAATTTTTGATGAC
CTGCTGCGACGCTTTTTTTCTGGCAAGATAGTCTTGTAAATGCGGGCCAAGATCTGCACACTGGTATTTC
GGTTTTTGGGGCCGCGGGCGGCGACGGGGCCCGTGCGTCCCAGCGCACATGTTCGGCGAGGCGGGGCCTG
CGAGCGCGGCCACCGAGAATCGGACGGGGGTAGTCTCAAGCTGGCCGGCCTGCTCTGGTGCCTGGCCTCG
CGCCGCCGTGTATCGCCCCGCCCTGGGCGGCAAGGCTGGCCCGGTCGGCACCAGTTGCGTGAGCGGAAAG
ATGGCCGCTTCCCGGCCCTGCTGCAGGGAGCTCAAAATGGAGGACGCGGCGCTCGGGAGAGCGGGCGGGT
GAGTCACCCACACAAAGGAAAAGGGCCTTTCCGTCCTCAGCCGTCGCTTCATGTGACTCCACGGAGTACC
GGGCGCCGTCCAGGCACCTCGATTAGTTCTCGAGCTTTTGGAGTACGTCGTCTTTAGGTTGGGGGGAGGG
GTTTTATGCGATGGAGTTTCCCCACACTGAGTGGGTGGAGACTGAAGTTAGGCCAGCTTGGCACTTGATG
TAATTCTCCTTGGAATTTGCCCTTTTTGAGTTTGGATCTTGGTTCATTCTCAAGCCTCAGACAGTGGTTC
AAAGTTTTTTTCTTCCATTTCAGGTGTCGTGAGAAGGGCGAATTCGACCCAAGTTTGTACAAAAAAGCAG
GCTCGCCACCATGGTGAGCAAGGGCGAGGAGCTGTTCACCGGGGTGGTGCCCATCCTGGTCGAGCTGGAC
GGCGACGTAAACGGCCACAAGTTCAGCGTGAGGGGCGAGGGCGAGGGCGATGCCACCAACGGCAAGCTGA
CCCTGAAGTTCATCTGCACCACCGGCAAGCTGCCCGTGCCCTGGCCCACCCTCGTGACCACCCTGAGCCA
CGGCGTGCAGTGCTTCGCCCGCTACCCCGACCACATGAAGCAGCACGACTTCTTCAAGTCCGCCATGCCC
GAAGGCTACGTCCAGGAGCGCACCATCTTCTTCAAGGACGACGGCACCTACAAGACCCGCGCCGAGGTGA
AGTTCGAGGGCGACACCCTAGTGAACCGCATCGAGCTGAAGGGCGTCGACTTCAAGGAGGACGGCAACAT
CCTGGGGCACAAGCTGGAGTACAACTTCAACAGCCACAACATCTATATCATGGCCGTCAAGCAGAAGAAC
GGCATCAAGGTGAACTTCAAGATCCGCCACAACGTGGAGGACGGCAGCGTGCAGCTCGCCGACCACTACC
AGCAGAACACCCCCATCGGCGACGGCCCCGTGCTGCTGCCCGACAGCCACTACCTGAGCACCCAGTCCGT
GCTGAGCAAAGACCCCAACGAGAAGCGCGATCACATGGTCCTGCTGGAGTTCCGCACCGCCGCCGGGATC
ACTCTCGGCATGGACGAGCTGTACAAGTAATACCACCCAGCTTTCTTGTACAAAGTGGTACGCGTGAATT
CACTCCTCAGGTGCAGGCTGCCTATCAGAAGGTGGTGGCTGGTGTGGCCAATGCCCTGGCTCACAAATAC
CACTGAGATCTTTTTCCCTCTGCCAAAAATTATGGGGACATCATGAAGCCCCTTGAGCATCTGACTTCTG
GCTAATAAAGGAAATTTATTTTCATTGCAATAGTGTGTTGGAATTTTTTGTGTCTCTCACTCGGAAGGAC
ATATGGGAGGGCAAATCATTTAAAACATCAGAATGAGTATTTGGTTTAGAGTTTGGCAACATATGCCCAT
ATGCTGGCTGCCATGAACAAAGGTTGGCTATAAAGAGGTCATCAGTATATGAAACAGCCCCCTGCTGTCC
ATTCCTTATTCCATAGAAAAGCCTTGACTTGAGGTTAGATTTTTTTTATATTTTGTTTTGTGTTATTTTT
TTCTTTAACATCCCTAAAATTTTCCTTACATGTTTTACTAGCCAGATTTTTCCTCCTCTCCTGACTACTC
CCAGTCATAGCTGTCCCTCTTCTCTTATGGAGATCCCTCGACCTGCAGCCCAAGCTTGGCGTAATCATGG
TCATAGCTGTTTCCTGTGTGAAATTGTTATCCGCTCACAATTCCACACAACATACGAGCCGGAAGCATAA
AGTGTAAAGCCTGGGGTGCCTAATGAGTGAGCTAACTCACATTAATTGCGTTGCGCTCACTGCCCGCTTT
CCAGTCGGGAAACCTGTCGTGCCAGCGGATCGACAGTACTAAGCTTGGTCTAATACCCAATCTCTCGTCT
TATCCAGATGTTTTATACGCCTCTGGCCCGTGTCTCAAAATCTCTGATGTTACATTGCACAAGATAAAAT
AATATCATCATGAACAATAAAACTGTCTGCTTACATAAACAGTAATACAAGGGGTGTTATGAGCCATATT
CAACGGGAAACGTCGAGGCCGCGATTAAATTCCAACATGGATGCTGATTTATATGGGTATAAATGGGCTC
GCGATAATGTCGGGCAATCAGGTGCGACAATCTATCGCTTGTATGGGAAGCCCGATGCGCCAGAGTTGTT
TCTGAAACATGGCAAAGGTAGCGTTGCCAATGATGTTACAGATGAGATGGTCAGACTAAACTGGCTGACG
GAATTTATGCCTCTTCCGACCATCAAGCATTTTATCCGTACTCCTGATGATGCATGGTTACTCACCACTG
CGATCCCCGGAAAAACAGCATTCCAGGTATTAGAAGAATATCCTGATTCAGGTGAAAATATTGTTGATGC
GCTGGCAGTGTTCCTGCGCCGGTTGCATTCGATTCCTGTTTGTAATTGTCCTTTTAACAGCGATCGCGTA
TTTCGTCTCGCTCAGGCGCAATCACGAATGAATAACGGTTTGGTTGATGCGAGTGATTTTGATGACGAGC
GTAATGGCTGGCCTGTTGAACAAGTCTGGAAAGAAATGCATAAACTTTTGCCATTCTCACCGGATTCAGT
CGTCACTCATGGTGATTTCTCACTTGATAACCTTATTTTTGACGAGGGGAAATTAATAGGTTGTATTGAT
GTTGGACGAGTCGGAATCGCAGACCGATACCAGGATCTTGCCATCCTATGGAACTGCCTCGGTGAGTTTT
CTCCTTCATTACAGAAACGGCTTTTTCAAAAATATGGTATTGATAATCCTGATATGAATAAATTGCAGTT
TCATTTGATGCTCGATGAGTTTTTCTAATCAGAATTGGTTAATTGGTTGTAACACTGGCAGAGCATTACG
CTGACTTGACGGGACGGCGCAAGCTCATGACCAAAATCCCTTAACGTGAGTTACGCGTCGTTCCACTGAG
CGTCAGAGGTATCACTAGTATTACAGAGGTAAGTTATAACAGTCGCCTAACCC
