Features (pLannotate 1.2.2; 28 found; start..end, strand, type, name):
     20..231     +  promoter       EF-1α core promoter: core promoter for human elongation factor EF-1α
    232..1170    +  intron         EF-1α intron A: intron upstream of the start codon of human EF-1α
   1197..1217    +  protein_bind   attB1: mutant version of attB; core recombination site for the Gateway® BP reaction BP Clonase™
   1237..1932    +  CDS            mKate2: mKate2 is a basic (constitutively fluorescent) red fluorescent protein published in 2009, derived from Entacmaea quadricolor. It is reported to be a rapidly-maturing monomer with moderate acid sensitivity.
   1952..1976    -  protein_bind   attB2: mutant version of attB; recombination site for the Gateway® BP reaction BP Clonase™
   2120..2194    +  CDS            HBB (fragment): HBB_PONPY - Experimental evidence at transcript level: Swiss-Prot protein existence level 2. Involved in oxygen transport from the lung to the various peripheral tissues. From Pongo pygmaeus (Bornean orangutan).
   2265..2320    +  polyA_signal   β-globin poly(A) signal: rabbit β-globin polyadenylation signal (Gil and Proudfoot, 1987)
   2704..2729    +  misc_feature   SA: splice acceptor site
   3401..3421    +  protein_bind   attB4: mutant version of attB; core recombination site for the Gateway® BP reaction BP Clonase™
   3489..3700    +  promoter       EF-1α core promoter: core promoter for human elongation factor EF-1α
   3701..4639    +  intron         EF-1α intron A: intron upstream of the start codon of human EF-1α
   4666..4686    +  protein_bind   attB1: mutant version of attB; core recombination site for the Gateway® BP reaction BP Clonase™
   4700..5416    +  CDS            EBFP2: EBFP2 is a basic (constitutively fluorescent) blue fluorescent protein published in 2007, derived from Aequorea victoria. It is reported to be a rapidly-maturing monomer with moderate acid sensitivity.
   5421..5445    -  protein_bind   attB2: mutant version of attB; recombination site for the Gateway® BP reaction BP Clonase™
   5449..5529    +  CDS            HBB (fragment): HBB_PONPY - Experimental evidence at transcript level: Swiss-Prot protein existence level 2. Involved in oxygen transport from the lung to the various peripheral tissues. From Pongo pygmaeus (Bornean orangutan).
   5600..5655    +  polyA_signal   β-globin poly(A) signal: rabbit β-globin polyadenylation signal (Gil and Proudfoot, 1987)
   6038..6060    -  protein_bind   lac operator (fragment): The lac repressor binds to the lac operator to inhibit transcription in E. coli. This inhibition can be relieved by adding lactose or isopropyl-β-D-thiogalactopyranoside (IPTG). lac repressor encoded by lacI
   6064..6094    -  promoter       lac promoter: promoter for the E. coli lac operon
   6109..6130    -  protein_bind   CAP binding site: CAP binding activates transcription in the presence of cAMP. E. coli catabolite activator protein
   6143..6182    -  CDS            lacI (fragment): lac repressor; lacI; The lac repressor binds to the lac operator to inhibit transcription in E. coli. This inhibition can be relieved by adding lactose or isopropyl-β-D-thiogalactopyranoside (IPTG).
   6355..7164    +  CDS            KanR: aminoglycoside phosphotransferase; aph(3')-Ia; confers resistance to kanamycin in bacteria or G418 (Geneticin®) in eukaryotes
   7416..8004    -  rep_origin     ori: high-copy-number ColE1/pMB1/pBR322/pUC origin of replication
   8175..9035    -  CDS            AmpR: β-lactamase; bla; confers resistance to ampicillin, carbenicillin, and related antibiotics
   9036..9107    -  promoter       AmpR promoter: bla
   9192..9791    +  CDS            PuroR: puromycin N-acetyltransferase; pac from Streptomyces alboniger; confers resistance to puromycin
   9806..9886    +  CDS            HBB (fragment): HBB_PONPY - Experimental evidence at transcript level: Swiss-Prot protein existence level 2. Involved in oxygen transport from the lung to the various peripheral tissues. From Pongo pygmaeus (Bornean orangutan).
   9957..10012   +  polyA_signal   β-globin poly(A) signal: rabbit β-globin polyadenylation signal (Gil and Proudfoot, 1987)
  10986..11006   +  protein_bind   attB4: mutant version of attB; core recombination site for the Gateway® BP reaction BP Clonase™
>Addgene plasmid #103767 | LSB-hsa-miR-99b-5p | addgene full sequence | sequence record 208252 | Addgene NGS Result
GGCTCCGGTGCCCGTCAGTGGGCAGAGCGCACATCGCCCACAGTCCCCGAGAAGTTGTGGGGAGGGGTCG
GCAATTGAACCGGTGCCTAGAGAAGGTGGCGCGGGGTAAACTGGGAAAGTGATGTCGTGTACTGGCTCCG
CCTTTTTCCCGAGGGTGGGGGAGAACCGTATATAAGTGCAGTAGTCGCCGTGAACGTTCTTTTTCGCAAC
GGGTTTGCCGCCAGAACACAGGTAAGTGCCGTGTGTGGTTCCCGCGGGCCTGGCCTCTTTACGGGTTATG
GCCCTTGCGTGCCTTGAATTACTTCCACCTGGCTGCAGTACGTGATTCTTGATCCCGAGCTTCGGGTTGG
AAGTGGGTGGGAGAGTTCGAGGCCTTGCGCTTAAGGAGCCCCTTCGCCTCGTGCTTGAGTTGAGGCCTGG
CCTGGGCGCTGGGGCCGCCGCGTGCGAATCTGGTGGCACCTTCGCGCCTGTCTCGCTGCTTTCGATAAGT
CTCTAGCCATTTAAAATTTTTGATGACCTGCTGCGACGCTTTTTTTCTGGCAAGATAGTCTTGTAAATGC
GGGCCAAGATCTGCACACTGGTATTTCGGTTTTTGGGGCCGCGGGCGGCGACGGGGCCCGTGCGTCCCAG
CGCACATGTTCGGCGAGGCGGGGCCTGCGAGCGCGGCCACCGAGAATCGGACGGGGGTAGTCTCAAGCTG
GCCGGCCTGCTCTGGTGCCTGGCCTCGCGCCGCCGTGTATCGCCCCGCCCTGGGCGGCAAGGCTGGCCCG
GTCGGCACCAGTTGCGTGAGCGGAAAGATGGCCGCTTCCCGGCCCTGCTGCAGGGAGCTCAAAATGGAGG
ACGCGGCGCTCGGGAGAGCGGGCGGGTGAGTCACCCACACAAAGGAAAAGGGCCTTTCCGTCCTCAGCCG
TCGCTTCATGTGACTCCACGGAGTACCGGGCGCCGTCCAGGCACCTCGATTAGTTCTCGAGCTTTTGGAG
TACGTCGTCTTTAGGTTGGGGGGAGGGGTTTTATGCGATGGAGTTTCCCCACACTGAGTGGGTGGAGACT
GAAGTTAGGCCAGCTTGGCACTTGATGTAATTCTCCTTGGAATTTGCCCTTTTTGAGTTTGGATCTTGGT
TCATTCTCAAGCCTCAGACAGTGGTTCAAAGTTTTTTTCTTCCATTTCAGGTGTCGTGAGAAGGGCGAAT
TCGACCCAAGTTTGTACAAAAAAGCAGGCTGGATCCAGGTGCCACCATGGTGAGCGAGCTGATTAAGGAG
AACATGCACATGAAGCTGTACATGGAGGGCACCGTGAACAACCACCACTTCAAGTGCACATCCGAGGGCG
AAGGCAAGCCCTACGAGGGCACCCAGACCATGAGAATCAAGGCGGTCGAGGGCGGCCCTCTCCCCTTCGC
CTTCGACATCCTGGCTACCAGCTTCATGTACGGCAGCAAAACCTTCATCAACCACACCCAGGGCATCCCC
GACTTCTTTAAGCAGTCCTTCCCCGAGGGCTTCACATGGGAGAGAGTCACCACATACGAAGATGGGGGCG
TGCTGACCGCTACCCAGGACACCAGCCTCCAGGACGGCTGCCTCATCTACAACGTCAAGATCAGAGGGGT
GAACTTCCCATCCAACGGCCCTGTGATGCAGAAGAAAACACTCGGCTGGGAGGCCTCCACCGAGACACTG
TACCCCGCTGACGGCGGCCTGGAAGGCAGAGCCGACATGGCCCTGAAGCTCGTGGGCGGGGGCCACCTGA
TCTGCAACCTTAAGACCACATACAGATCCAAGAAACCCGCTAAGAACCTCAAGATGCCCGGCGTCTACTA
TGTGGACAGGAGACTGGAAAGAATCAAGGAGGCCGACAAAGAGACATACGTCGAGCAGCACGAGGTGGCT
GTGGCCAGATACTGCGACCTCCCTAGCAAACTGGGGCACAAACTTAATTGAGAATTCTACCACCCAGCTT
TCTTGTACAAAGTGGTACGTCTCAAGACCAGAGGTCTCTGCTTGGGCATGGCGCAAGGTCGGTTCTACGG
GTGCGCAAGGTCGGTTCTACGGGTGCGCAAGGTCGGTTCTACGGGTGCGCAAGGTCGGTTCTACGGGTGC
AACCAGAAGAGACCTGTGCTTCACTCCTCAGGTGCAGGCTGCCTATCAGAAGGTGGTGGCTGGTGTGGCC
AATGCCCTGGCTCACAAATACCACTGAGATCTTTTTCCCTCTGCCAAAAATTATGGGGACATCATGAAGC
CCCTTGAGCATCTGACTTCTGGCTAATAAAGGAAATTTATTTTCATTGCAATAGTGTGTTGGAATTTTTT
GTGTCTCTCACTCGGAAGGACATATGGGAGGGCAAATCATTTAAAACATCAGAATGAGTATTTGGTTTAG
AGTTTGGCAACATATGCCCATATGCTGGCTGCCATGAACAAAGGTTGGCTATAAAGAGGTCATCAGTATA
TGAAACAGCCCCCTGCTGTCCATTCCTTATTCCATAGAAAAGCCTTGACTTGAGGTTAGATTTTTTTTAT
ATTTTGTTTTGTGTTATTTTTTTCTTTAACATCCCTAAAATTTTCCTTACATGTTTTACTAGCCAGATTT
TTCCTCCTCTCCTGACTACTCCCAGTCATAGCTGTCCCTCTTCTCTTATGGAGATCCCGAGCGGTGCGTT
TTTATGCTTGTAGTATTGTATAATGTTTTTAAGATCCAAGCTTCTGACCTCTTCTCTTCCTCCCACAGGG
CCTCGAGACAATTGCATCGATGGTACCAGTGAAAGTCTGCAATGAATTCGAGTTGGCGCGCCTGTCATTC
TAAATCTCTCTTTCAGCCTAAAGCTTTTTCCCCGTATCCCCCCAGGTGTCTGCAGGCTCAAAGAGCAGCG
AGAAGCGTTCAGAGGAAAGCGATCCCGTGCCACCTTCCCCGTGCCCGGGCTGTCCCCGCACGCTGCCGGC
TCGGGGATGCGGGGGGAGCGCCGGACCGGAGCGGAGCCCCGGGCGGCTCGCTGCTGCCCCCTAGCGGGGG
AGGGACGTAATTACATCCCTGGGGGCTTTGGGAGGGGGCTGTCCCCGTGAGCTCCCAGGCGCGCCTGTCA
TTCTAAATCTCTCTTTCAGCCTAAAGCTTTTTCCCCGTATCCCCCCAGGTGTCTGCAGGCTCAAAGAGCA
GCGAGAAGCGTTCAGAGGAAAGCGATCCCGTGCCACCTTCCCCGTGCCCGGGCTGTCCCCGCACGCTGCC
GGCTCGGGGATGCGGGGGGAGCGCCGGACCGGAGCGGAGCCCCGGGCGGCTCGCTGCTGCCCCCTAGCGG
GGGAGGGACGTAATTACATCCCTGGGGGCTTTGGGGGGGGGCTGTCCCCGTGAGCTCCCAGGCGCGCCAA
CTCGGTACCGTATCGATGTCGACGTTAACGCTAGTGATATCAACTTTGTATAGAAAAGTTGGCTCCGAAT
TCGCCCTTGACAGCAGAGATCCAGTTTGGTTAATTAATTGGCTCCGGTGCCCGTCAGTGGGCAGAGCGCA
CATCGCCCACAGTCCCCGAGAAGTTGTGGGGAGGGGTCGGCAATTGAACCGGTGCCTAGAGAAGGTGGCG
CGGGGTAAACTGGGAAAGTGATGTCGTGTACTGGCTCCGCCTTTTTCCCGAGGGTGGGGGAGAACCGTAT
ATAAGTGCAGTAGTCGCCGTGAACGTTCTTTTTCGCAACGGGTTTGCCGCCAGAACACAGGTAAGTGCCG
TGTGTGGTTCCCGCGGGCCTGGCCTCTTTACGGGTTATGGCCCTTGCGTGCCTTGAATTACTTCCACCTG
GCTGCAGTACGTGATTCTTGATCCCGAGCTTCGGGTTGGAAGTGGGTGGGAGAGTTCGAGGCCTTGCGCT
TAAGGAGCCCCTTCGCCTCGTGCTTGAGTTGAGGCCTGGCCTGGGCGCTGGGGCCGCCGCGTGCGAATCT
GGTGGCACCTTCGCGCCTGTCTCGCTGCTTTCGATAAGTCTCTAGCCATTTAAAATTTTTGATGACCTGC
TGCGACGCTTTTTTTCTGGCAAGATAGTCTTGTAAATGCGGGCCAAGATCTGCACACTGGTATTTCGGTT
TTTGGGGCCGCGGGCGGCGACGGGGCCCGTGCGTCCCAGCGCACATGTTCGGCGAGGCGGGGCCTGCGAG
CGCGGCCACCGAGAATCGGACGGGGGTAGTCTCAAGCTGGCCGGCCTGCTCTGGTGCCTGGCCTCGCGCC
GCCGTGTATCGCCCCGCCCTGGGCGGCAAGGCTGGCCCGGTCGGCACCAGTTGCGTGAGCGGAAAGATGG
CCGCTTCCCGGCCCTGCTGCAGGGAGCTCAAAATGGAGGACGCGGCGCTCGGGAGAGCGGGCGGGTGAGT
CACCCACACAAAGGAAAAGGGCCTTTCCGTCCTCAGCCGTCGCTTCATGTGACTCCACGGAGTACCGGGC
GCCGTCCAGGCACCTCGATTAGTTCTCGAGCTTTTGGAGTACGTCGTCTTTAGGTTGGGGGGAGGGGTTT
TATGCGATGGAGTTTCCCCACACTGAGTGGGTGGAGACTGAAGTTAGGCCAGCTTGGCACTTGATGTAAT
TCTCCTTGGAATTTGCCCTTTTTGAGTTTGGATCTTGGTTCATTCTCAAGCCTCAGACAGTGGTTCAAAG
TTTTTTTCTTCCATTTCAGGTGTCGTGAGAAGGGCGAATTCGACCCAAGTTTGTACAAAAAAGCAGGCTG
ACCGCCACCATGGTGAGCAAGGGCGAGGAGCTGTTCACCGGGGTGGTGCCCATCCTGGTCGAGCTGGACG
GCGACGTAAACGGCCACAAGTTCAGCGTGAGGGGCGAGGGCGAGGGCGATGCCACCAACGGCAAGCTGAC
CCTGAAGTTCATCTGCACCACCGGCAAGCTGCCCGTGCCCTGGCCCACCCTCGTGACCACCCTGAGCCAC
GGCGTGCAGTGCTTCGCCCGCTACCCCGACCACATGAAGCAGCACGACTTCTTCAAGTCCGCCATGCCCG
AAGGCTACGTCCAGGAGCGCACCATCTTCTTCAAGGACGACGGCACCTACAAGACCCGCGCCGAGGTGAA
GTTCGAGGGCGACACCCTAGTGAACCGCATCGAGCTGAAGGGCGTCGACTTCAAGGAGGACGGCAACATC
CTGGGGCACAAGCTGGAGTACAACTTCAACAGCCACAACATCTATATCATGGCCGTCAAGCAGAAGAACG
GCATCAAGGTGAACTTCAAGATCCGCCACAACGTGGAGGACGGCAGCGTGCAGCTCGCCGACCACTACCA
GCAGAACACCCCCATCGGCGACGGCCCCGTGCTGCTGCCCGACAGCCACTACCTGAGCACCCAGTCCGTG
CTGAGCAAAGACCCCAACGAGAAGCGCGATCACATGGTCCTGCTGGAGTTCCGCACCGCCGCCGGGATCA
CTCTCGGCATGGACGAGCTGTACAAGTAATACCCAGCTTTCTTGTACAAAGTGGTACGCGTGAATTCACT
CCTCAGGTGCAGGCTGCCTATCAGAAGGTGGTGGCTGGTGTGGCCAATGCCCTGGCTCACAAATACCACT
GAGATCTTTTTCCCTCTGCCAAAAATTATGGGGACATCATGAAGCCCCTTGAGCATCTGACTTCTGGCTA
ATAAAGGAAATTTATTTTCATTGCAATAGTGTGTTGGAATTTTTTGTGTCTCTCACTCGGAAGGACATAT
GGGAGGGCAAATCATTTAAAACATCAGAATGAGTATTTGGTTTAGAGTTTGGCAACATATGCCCATATGC
TGGCTGCCATGAACAAAGGTTGGCTATAAAGAGGTCATCAGTATATGAAACAGCCCCCTGCTGTCCATTC
CTTATTCCATAGAAAAGCCTTGACTTGAGGTTAGATTTTTTTTATATTTTGTTTTGTGTTATTTTTTTCT
TTAACATCCCTAAAATTTTCCTTACATGTTTTACTAGCCAGATTTTTCCTCCTCTCCTGACTACTCCCAG
TCATAGCTGTCCCTCTTCTCTTATGGAGATCCCTCGACCTGCAGCCCAAGCTTGGCGTAATCATGGTCAT
AGCTGTTTCCTGTGTGAAATTGTTATCCGCTCACAATTCCACACAACATACGAGCCGGAAGCATAAAGTG
TAAAGCCTGGGGTGCCTAATGAGTGAGCTAACTCACATTAATTGCGTTGCGCTCACTGCCCGCTTTCCAG
TCGGGAAACCTGTCGTGCCAGCGGATCGACAGTACTAAGCTTGGTCTAATACCCAATCTCTCGTCTTATC
CAGATGTTTTATACGCCTCTGGCCCGTGTCTCAAAATCTCTGATGTTACATTGCACAAGATAAAAATATA
TCATCATGAACAATAAAACTGTCTGCTTACATAAACAGTAATACAAGGGGTGTTATGAGCCATATTCAAC
GGGAAACGTCGAGGCCGCGATTAAATTCCAACATGGATGCTGATTTATATGGGTATAAATGGGCTCGCGA
TAATGTCGGGCAATCAGGTGCGACAATCTATCGCTTGTATGGGAAGCCCGATGCGCCAGAGTTGTTTCTG
AAACATGGCAAAGGTAGCGTTGCCAATGATGTTACAGATGAGATGGTCAGACTAAACTGGCTGACGGAAT
TTATGCCTCTTCCGACCATCAAGCATTTTATCCGTACTCCTGATGATGCATGGTTACTCACCACTGCGAT
CCCCGGAAAAACAGCATTCCAGGTATTAGAAGAATATCCTGATTCAGGTGAAAATATTGTTGATGCGCTG
GCAGTGTTCCTGCGCCGGTTGCATTCGATTCCTGTTTGTAATTGTCCTTTTAACAGCGATCGCGTATTTC
GTCTCGCTCAGGCGCAATCACGAATGAATAACGGTTTGGTTGATGCGAGTGATTTTGATGACGAGCGTAA
TGGCTGGCCTGTTGAACAAGTCTGGAAAGAAATGCATAAACTTTTGCCATTCTCACCGGATTCAGTCGTC
ACTCATGGTGATTTCTCACTTGATAACCTTATTTTTGACGAGGGGAAATTAATAGGTTGTATTGATGTTG
GACGAGTCGGAATCGCAGACCGATACCAGGATCTTGCCATCCTATGGAACTGCCTCGGTGAGTTTTCTCC
TTCATTACAGAAACGGCTTTTTCAAAAATATGGTATTGATAATCCTGATATGAATAAATTGCAGTTTCAT
TTGATGCTCGATGAGTTTTTCTAATCAGAATTGGTTAATTGGTTGTAACACTGGCAGAGCATTACGCTGA
CTTGACGGGACGGCGCAAGCTCATGACCAAAATCCCTTAACGTGAGTTACGCGTCGTTCCACTGAGCGTC
AGAGGTATCACTAGTATTACAGAGGTAAGTTATAACAGTCGCCTAACCCAATTGAGGGGATAACGCAGGA
AAGAACATGTGAGCAAAAGGCCAGCAAAAGGCCAGGAACCGTAAAAAGGCCGCGTTGCTGGCGTTTTTCC
ATAGGCTCCGCCCCCCTGACGAGCATCACAAAAATCGACGCTCAAGTCAGAGGTGGCGAAACCCGACAGG
ACTATAAAGATACCAGGCGTTTCCCCCTGGAAGCTCCCTCGTGCGCTCTCCTGTTCCGACCCTGCCGCTT
ACCGGATACCTGTCCGCCTTTCTCCCTTCGGGAAGCGTGGCGCTTTCTCATAGCTCACGCTGTAGGTATC
TCAGTTCGGTGTAGGTCGTTCGCTCCAAGCTGGGCTGTGTGCACGAACCCCCCGTTCAGCCCGACCGCTG
CGCCTTATCCGGTAACTATCGTCTTGAGTCCAACCCGGTAAGACACGACTTATCGCCACTGGCAGCAGCC
ACTGGTAACAGGATTAGCAGAGCGAGGTATGTAGGCGGTGCTACAGAGTTCTTGAAGTGGTGGCCTAACT
ACGGCTACACTAGAAGAACAGTATTTGGTATCTGCGCTCTGCTGAAGCCAGTTACCTTCGGAAAAAGAGT
TGGTAGCTCTTGATCCGGCAAACAAACCACCGCTGGTAGCGGTGGTTTTTTTGTTTGCAAGCAGCAGATT
ACGCGCAGAAAAAAAGGATCTCAAGAAGATCCTTTGATCTTTTCTACGGGGTCTGACGCTCAGTGGAACG
AAAACTCACGTTAAGGGATTTTGGTCATGAGATTATCAAAAAGGATCTTCACCTAGATCCTTTTAAATTA
AAAATGAAGTTTTAAATCAATCTAAAGTATATATGAGTAAACTTGGTCTGACAGTTACCAATGCTTAATC
AGTGAGGCACCTATCTCAGCGATCTGTCTATTTCGTTCATCCATAGTTGCCTGACTCCCCGTCGTGTAGA
TAACTACGATACGGGAGGGCTTACCATCTGGCCCCAGTGCTGCAATGATACCGCGAGAACCACGCTCACC
GGCTCCAGATTTATCAGCAATAAACCAGCCAGCCGGAAGGGCCGAGCGCAGAAGTGGTCCTGCAACTTTA
TCCGCCTCCATCCAGTCTATTAATTGTTGCCGGGAAGCTAGAGTAAGTAGTTCGCCAGTTAATAGTTTGC
GCAACGTTGTTGCCATTGCTACAGGCATCGTGGTGTCACGCTCGTCGTTTGGTATGGCTTCATTCAGCTC
CGGTTCCCAACGATCAAGGCGAGTTACATGATCCCCCATGTTGTGCAAAAAAGCGGTTAGCTCCTTCGGT
CCTCCGATCGTTGTCAGAAGTAAGTTGGCCGCAGTGTTATCACTCATGGTTATGGCAGCACTGCATAATT
CTCTTACTGTCATGCCATCCGTAAGATGCTTTTCTGTGACTGGTGAGTACTCAACCAAGTCATTCTGAGA
ATAGTGTATGCGGCGACCGAGTTGCTCTTGCCCGGCGTCAATACGGGATAATACCGCGCCACATAGCAGA
ACTTTAAAAGTGCTCATCATTGGAAAACGTTCTTCGGGGCGAAAACTCTCAAGGATCTTACCGCTGTTGA
GATCCAGTTCGATGTAACCCACTCGTGCACCCAACTGATCTTCAGCATCTTTTACTTTCACCAGCGTTTC
TGGGTGAGCAAAAACAGGAAGGCAAAATGCCGCAAAAAAGGGAATAAGGGCGACACGGAAATGTTGAATA
CTCATACTCTTCCTTTTTCAATATTATTGAAGCATTTATCAAGGTTATTGTCTCATGAGCGGATACATAT
TTGAATGTACCGAATTTCTCGAGGGCTTGTCGACGACGGCGGTCTCCGTCGTCAGGATCATGAATTCGAC
CGCCTGTCTCAAGGTGCCACCATGACCGAGTACAAGCCCACGGTGCGCCTCGCCACCCGCGACGACGTCC
CCCGGGCCGTACGCACCCTCGCCGCCGCGTTCGCCGACTACCCCGCCACGCGCCACACCGTCGACCCGGA
CCGCCACATCGAGCGGGTCACCGAGCTGCAAGAACTCTTCCTCACGCGCGTCGGGCTCGACATCGGCAAG
GTGTGGGTCGCGGACGACGGCGCCGCGGTGGCGGTCTGGACCACGCCGGAGAGCGTCGAAGCGGGGGCGG
TGTTCGCCGAGATCGGCCCGCGCATGGCCGAGTTGAGCGGTTCCCGGCTGGCCGCGCAGCAACAGATGGA
AGGCCTCCTGGCGCCGCACCGGCCCAAGGAGCCCGCGTGGTTCCTGGCCACCGTCGGCGTCTCGCCCGAC
CACCAGGGCAAGGGTCTGGGCAGCGCCGTCGTGCTCCCCGGAGTGGAGGCGGCCGAGCGCGCCGGGGTGC
CCGCCTTCCTGGAGACATCCGCGCCCCGCAACCTCCCCTTCTACGAGCGGCTCGGCTTCACCGTCACCGC
CGACGTCGAGGTGCCCGAAGGACCGCGCACCTGGTGCATGACCCGCAAGCCCGGTGCCTGAGCTTTGAGA
CTACGCGTGAATTCACTCCTCAGGTGCAGGCTGCCTATCAGAAGGTGGTGGCTGGTGTGGCCAATGCCCT
GGCTCACAAATACCACTGAGATCTTTTTCCCTCTGCCAAAAATTATGGGGACATCATGAAGCCCCTTGAG
CATCTGACTTCTGGCTAATAAAGGAAATTTATTTTCATTGCAATAGTGTGTTGGAATTTTTTGTGTCTCT
CACTCGGAAGGACATATGGGAGGGCAAATCATTTAAAACATCAGAATGAGTATTTGGTTTAGAGTTTGGC
AACATATGCCCATATGCTGGCTGCCATGAACAAAGGTTGGCTATAAAGAGGTCATCAGTATATGAAACAG
CCCCCTGCTGTCCATTCCTTATTCCATAGAAAAGCCTTGACTTGAGGTTAGATTTTTTTTATATTTTGTT
TTGTGTTATTTTTTTCTTTAACATCCCTAAAATTTTCCTTACATGTTTTACTAGCCAGATTTTTCCTCCT
CTCCTGACTACTCCCAGTCATAGCTGTCCCTCTTCTCTTATGGAGATCCCTCGACCTGCAGCCCAAGCTT
GAATTCTCTAGAATTACCCTGTTATCCCTAGGTTTACCGAGCTCTTATTGGTTTTCAAACTTCATTGACT
GTGCCGGCCGGGGCTCCGCTCCGGTCCGGCGCTCCCCCCGCATCAGCCCCCAGGGATGTAATTACGTCCC
TCCCCCGCTAGGGGGCAGCAGCGAGCCGCCCGGGGCTCCGCTCCGGTCCGGCGCTCCCCCCGCATCCCCG
AGCCGGCAGCGTGCGGGGACAGCCCGGGCACGGGGAAGGTGGCACGGGATCGCTTTCCTCTGAACGCTTC
TCGCTGCTCTTTGAGCCTGCAGACACCTGGGGGGATACGGGGAAAAAGCTAGGCTGAAAGACCGGTTCTT
AGAATGACACGCGCCTGGGAGCTCACGGGGACAGCCCCCCCCCAAAGCCCCCAGGGATGTAATTACGTCC
CTCCCCCGCTAGGGGGCAGCAGCGAGCCGCCCGGGGCTCCGCTCCGGTCCGGCGCTCCCCCCGCATCCCC
GAGCCGGCAGCGTGCGGGGACAGCCCGGGCACGGGGAAGGTGGCACGGGATCGCTTTCCTCTGAACGCTT
CTCGCTGCTCTTTGAGCCTGCAGACACCTGGGGGGATACGGGGAAAAAGCTAACTTCTGAGACGACAACT
TTGTATAGAAAAGTTGGCTCCGAATTCGCCCTTGACAGCAGAGATCCAGTTTGGTTAATTAATT
