>Addgene plasmid #103767 | LSB-hsa-miR-99b-5p | depositor partial sequence | sequence record 196583 | hsa-miR-99b-5p target
CGCAAGGTCGGTTCTACGGGTG
